>Addgene plasmid #226440 | TOPO-EXOC3 MIDDLE 300BP | addgene full sequence | sequence record 456918 | Addgene NGS Result
AGCGCCCAATACGCAAACCGCCTCTCCCCGCGCGTTGGCCGATTCATTAATGCAGCTGGCACGACAGGTT
TCCCGACTGGAAAGCGGGCAGTGAGCGCAACGCAATTAATGTGAGTTAGCTCACTCATTAGGCACCCCAG
GCTTTACACTTTATGCTTCCGGCTCGTATGTTGTGTGGAATTGTGAGCGGATAACAATTTCACACAGGAA
ACAGCTATGACCATGATTACGCCAAGCTTGGTACCGAGCTCGGATCCACTAGTAACGGCCGCCAGTGTGC
TGGAATTCGCCCTTGCTCAACTTGTTGCTAGATTTTCAGAGATTACAAGGAAAAACTGAAATAATAGAGC
CGGGGTCAGTGTCAACATCAGCAGGGCACGGGGCAGGGCTCCCTGTCGGAGTGGCAGTGGGGGCTCCCGC
AAGCTCCATCTCCTTCCTGTGTGCCCCTGCCCCATGCTGCTGCCACTTCCCTGGTCTCTGCTGGCTTCCC
TGCCACCTTCCAGACCCTTCCTTTCGTGTGGCTAATTTTCAGGAGGGGCAGGGGCACAACCTAGCAGCTC
CAACCTATGAAAGACTTTGTCAGTTGGTGTGTCAAGGGCGAATTCTGCAGATATCCATCACACTGGCGGC
CGCTCGAGCATGCATCTAGAGGGCCCAATTCGCCCTATAGTGAGTCGTATTACAATTCACTGGCCGTCGT
TTTACAACGTCGTGACTGGGAAAACCCTGGCGTTACCCAACTTAATCGCCTTGCAGCACATCCCCCTTTC
GCCAGCTGGCGTAATAGCGAAGAGGCCCGCACCGATCGCCCTTCCCAACAGTTGCGCAGCCTGAATGGCG
AATGG
[124 nt withheld, positions 846-969]
C
[91 nt withheld, positions 971-1061]
A
[49 nt withheld, positions 1063-1111]
CCTTTGACGTTGGAGTCCACGTTCTTT
[37 nt withheld, positions 1139-1175]
ACCCTATCTCGGTCTATTCTTTTGATTTATAAGGGATTTTGCCGATTTCGGCCTATTGGTTAAAAAATGA
GCTGATTTAACAAAAATTTAACGCGAATTTTAACAAAATTCAGGGCGCAAGGGCTGCTAAAGGAAGCGGA
ACACGTAGAAAGCCAGTCCGCAGAAACGGTGCTGACCCCGGATGAATGTCAGCTACTGGGCTATCTGGAC
AAGGGAAAACGCAAGCGCAAAGAGAAAGCAGGTAGCTTGCAGTGGGCTTACATGGCGATAGCTAGACTGG
GCGGTTTTATGGACAGCAAGCGAACCGGAATTGCCAGCTGGGGCGCCCTCTGGTAAGGTTGGGAAGCCCT
GCAAAGTAAACTGGATGGCTTTCTTGCCGCCAAGGATCTGATGGCGCAGGGGATCAAGATCTGATCAAGA
GACAGGATGAGGATCGTTTCGCATGATTGAACAAGATGGATTGCACGCAGGTTCTCCGGCCGCTTGGGTG
GAGAGGCTATTCGGCTATGACTGGGCACAACAGACAATCGGCTGCTCTGATGCCGCCGTGTTCCGGCTGT
CAGCGCAGGGGCGCCCGGTTCTTTTTGTCAAGACCGACCTGTCCGGTGCCCTGAATGAACTGCAGGACGA
GGCAGCGCGGCTATCGTGGCTGGCCACGACGGGCGTTCCTTGCGCAGCTGTGCTCGACGTTGTCACTGAA
GCGGGAAGGGACTGGCTGCTATTGGGCGAAGTGCCGGGGCAGGATCTCCTGTCATCCCACCTTGCTCCTG
CCGAGAAAGTATCCATCATGGCTGATGCAATGCGGCGGCTGCATACGCTTGATCCGGCTACCTGCCCATT
CGACCACCAAGCGAAACATCGCATCGAGCGAGCACGTACTCGGATGGAAGCCGGTCTTGTCGATCAGGAT
GATCTGGACGAAGAGCATCAGGGGCTCGCGCCAGCCGAACTGTTCGCCAGGCTCAAGGCGCGCATGCCCG
ACGGCGAGGATCTCGTCGTGACCCATGGCGATGCCTGCTTGCCGAATATCATGGTGGAAAATGGCCGCTT
TTCTGGATTCATCGACTGTGGCCGGCTGGGTGTGGCGGACCGCTATCAGGACATAGCGTTGGCTACCCGT
GATATTGCTGAAGAGCTTGGCGGCGAATGGGCTGACCGCTTCCTCGTGCTTTACGGTATCGCCGCTCCCG
ATTCGCAGCGCATCGCCTTCTATCGCCTTCTTGACGAGTTCTTCTGAATTGAAAAAGGAAGAGTATGAGT
ATTCAACATTTCCGTGTCGCCCTTATTCCCTTTTTTGCGGCATTTTGCCTTCCTGTTTTTGCTCACCCAG
AAACGCTGGTGAAAGTAAAAGATGCTGAAGATCAGTTGGGTGCACGAGTGGGTTACATCGAACTGGATCT
CAACAGCGGTAAGATCCTTGAGAGTTTTCGCCCCGAAGAACGTTTTCCAATGATGAGCACTTTTAAAGTT
CTGCTATGTGGCGCGGTATTATCCCGTATTGACGCCGGGCAAGAGCAACTCGGTCGCCGCATACACTATT
CTCAGAATGACTTGGTTGAGTACTCACCAGTCACAGAAAAGCATCTTACGGATGGCATGACAGTAAGAGA
ATTATGCAGTGCTGCCATAACCATGAGTGATAACACTGCGGCCAACTTACTTCTGACAACGATCGGAGGA
CCGAAGGAGCTAACCGCTTTTTTGCACAACATGGGGGATCATGTAACTCGCCTTGATCGTTGGGAACCGG
AGCTGAATGAAGCCATACCAAACGACGAGCGTGACACCACGATGCCTGTAGCAATGGCAACAACGTTGCG
CAAACTATTAACTGGCGAACTACTTACTCTAGCTTCCCGGCAACAATTAATAGACTGGATGGAGGCGGAT
AAAGTTGCAGGACCACTTCTGCGCTCGGCCCTTCCGGCTGGCTGGTTTATTGCTGATAAATCTGGAGCCG
GTGAGCGTGGGTCTCGCGGTATCATTGCAGCACTGGGGCCAGATGGTAAGCCCTCCCGTATCGTAGTTAT
CTACACGACGGGGAGTCAGGCAACTATGGATGAACGAAATAGACAGATCGCTGAGATAGGTGCCTCACTG
ATTAAGCATTGGTAACTGTCAGACCAAGTTTACTCATATATACTTTAGATTGATTTAAAACTTCATTTTT
AATTTAAAAGGATCTAGGTGAAGATCCTTTTTGATAATCTCATGACCAAAATCCCTTAACGTGAGTTTTC
GTTCCACTGAGCGTCAGACCCCGTAGAAAAGATCAAAGGATCTTCTTGAGATCCTTTTTTTCTGCGCGTA
ATCTGCTGCTTGCAAACAAAAAAACCACCGCTACCAGCGGTGGTTTGTTTGCCGGATCAAGAGCTACCAA
CTCTTTTTCCGAAGGTAACTGGCTTCAGCAGAGCGCAGATACCAAATACTGTTCTTCTAGTGTAGCCGTA
GTTAGGCCACCACTTCAAGAACTCTGTAGCACCGCCTACATACCTCGCTCTGCTAATCCTGTTACCAGTG
GCTGCTGCCAGTGGCGATAAGTCGTGTCTTACCGGGTTGGACTCAAGACGATAGTTACCGGATAAGGCGC
AGCGGTCGGGCTGAACGGGGGGTTCGTGCACACAGCCCAGCTTGGAGCGAACGACCTACACCGAACTGAG
ATACCTACAGCGTGAGCTATGAGAAAGCGCCACGCTTCCCGAAGGGAGAAAGGCGGACAGGTATCCGGTA
AGCGGCAGGGTCGGAACAGGAGAGCGCACGAGGGAGCTTCCAGGGGGAAACGCCTGGTATCTTTATAGTC
CTGTCGGGTTTCGCCACCTCTGACTTGAGCGTCGATTTTTGTGATGCTCGTCAGGGGGGCGGAGCCTATG
GAAAAACGCCAGCAACGCGGCCTTTTTACGGTTCCTGGCCTTTTGCTGGCCTTTTGCTCACATGTTCTTT
CCTGCGTTATCCCCTGATTCTGTGGATAACCGTATTACCGCCTTTGAGTGAGCTGATACCGCTCGCCGCA
GCCGAACGACCGAGCGCAGCGAGTCAGTGAGCGAGGAAGCGGAAG
Features (pLannotate 1.2.2; 12 found; start..end, strand, type, name):
      2..94      +  CDS            lacI (fragment): lac repressor; lacI; The lac repressor binds to the lac operator to inhibit transcription in E. coli. This inhibition can be relieved by adding lactose or isopropyl-β-D-thiogalactopyranoside (IPTG).
    107..128     +  protein_bind   CAP binding site: CAP binding activates transcription in the presence of cAMP. E. coli catabolite activator protein
    143..173     +  promoter       lac promoter: promoter for the E. coli lac operon
    181..197     +  protein_bind   lac operator: The lac repressor binds to the lac operator to inhibit transcription in E. coli. This inhibition can be relieved by adding lactose or isopropyl-β-D-thiogalactopyranoside (IPTG). lac repressor encoded by lacI
    664..682     -  promoter       T7 promoter: promoter for bacteriophage T7 RNA polymerase
    685..842     +  CDS            lacZα (fragment): LacZα fragment of β-galactosidase; lacZ fragment
    846..1274    +  rep_origin     f1 ori (sequence partly withheld): f1 bacteriophage origin of replication; arrow indicates direction of (+) strand synthesis
   1287..1586    +  CDS            tnpA (fragment): TN5P_ECOLX - Also known as tnp. Experimental evidence at protein level: Swiss-Prot protein existence level 1. Mediates transposition of transposon Tn5 by a 'cut and paste' mechanism. First, the monomeric transposase binds the 19 bp inverted DNA repeats flanking the transposon. Then, dimerization of the DNA- bound transposase creates a synaptic DNA complex. After nicking of the first DNA strand, excision of the transposon proceeds through a series of intermediates. The transposase then mediates the insertion of the transposon at a new site by strand transfer. The activity of the wild- type tran
   1618..2409    +  CDS            neo: KKA2_KLEPN - Also known as kan, nptII. Experimental evidence at protein level: Swiss-Prot protein existence level 1. Resistance to kanamycin, neomycin, paromomycin, ribostamycin, butirosin and gentamicin B. From Klebsiella pneumoniae.
   2413..2429    +  promoter       AmpR promoter (fragment): bla
   2430..3290    +  CDS            AmpR: β-lactamase; bla; confers resistance to ampicillin, carbenicillin, and related antibiotics
   3461..4049    +  rep_origin     ori: high-copy-number ColE1/pMB1/pBR322/pUC origin of replication
