[The description below was written by a language model from this plasmid's Addgene catalogue record and pLannotate feature annotations shown in this document.]
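Description:
TOPO-EXOC3 MIDDLE 300BP is a bacterial cloning plasmid built on the pCR2.1-TOPO backbone, carrying the middle 300 bp segment of the human EXOC3 (SEC6) promoter, inserted by TOPO cloning without introduced mutations. The sequenced record is 4,230 nt. It replicates in E. coli from a high-copy ColE1/pUC-type origin. It is selected with ampicillin through the β-lactamase (AmpR) gene. The feature table also shows an intact neo/nptII coding sequence, so kanamycin resistance is encoded as well, preceded by a remnant of the Tn5 transposase gene that is a leftover of the marker's origin.

The annotation does not label the EXOC3 fragment itself. An unannotated gap lies between the lac operator and the reverse-oriented T7 promoter, in the region where the cloning site of this backbone would be expected, and this is presumably where the insert sits. Upstream are the CAP binding site, lac promoter and lac operator, plus a short lacI fragment. Downstream is a lacZα fragment, reflecting the interrupted α-complementation cassette that this backbone uses for blue/white screening. The T7 promoter reads back towards the presumed insert region and could in principle drive in vitro transcription of it.

An f1 bacteriophage origin is also present, allowing the plasmid to be converted to single-stranded DNA and packaged when a filamentous helper phage is supplied. This matches the stated purpose: the plasmid serves as a source for subcloning the EXOC3 promoter segment into other vectors or for assays using M13 phage. The depositor notes that differences between their sequence and the repository's sequencing result have no functional consequences.
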