Addgene plasmid #226440: TOPO-EXOC3 MIDDLE 300BP
Purpose: For subcloning of human EXOC3 promoter (middle 300 bp) or for assays using M13 phage
Depositing lab: Glen Borchert. Depositing organization: University of South Alabama. Publication: Long G4-rich enhancers target promoters via a G4 DNA-based mechanism. DeMeis JD, Roberts JT, Delcher HA, Godang NL, Coley AB, Brown CL, Shaw MH, Naaz S, Dahal A, Alqudah SY, Nguyen KN, Nguyen AD, Paudel SS, Shell JE, Patil SS, Dang H, O'Neal WK, Knowles MR, Houserova D, Gillespie MN, Borchert GM. Nucleic Acids Res. 2025 Jan 11;53(2):gkae1180. doi: 10.1093/nar/gkae1180. PubMed 39658038.
Backbone
  Vector backbone: pCR2.1-Topo
  Vector type: Cloning vector
Growth in bacteria
  Bacterial resistance: Ampicillin, 100 μg/mL
  Growth temperature: 37°C
  Growth strain: DH5alpha
  Copy number: High Copy
Gene/Insert
  Gene/Insert name: EXOC3 MIDDLE 300BP
  Species: H. sapiens (human)
  Mutation: No
  Entrez Gene: EXOC3 (a.k.a. SEC6, SEC6L1, Sec6p)
  Cloning method: TOPO Cloning
Terms and licenses: Academic/Nonprofit Terms; Industry Terms: Not Available to Industry
Depositor comments: The discrepancies between the depositor's sequence and Addgene's sequences have no functional consequences.
How to cite: TOPO-EXOC3 MIDDLE 300BP was a gift from Glen Borchert (Addgene plasmid # 226440 ; http://n2t.net/addgene:226440 ; RRID:Addgene_226440)
