>Addgene plasmid #226440 | TOPO-EXOC3 MIDDLE 300BP | depositor partial sequence | sequence record 478222 | TOPO-EXOC3 Middle 300bp (-1126 to -828)
GCTCAACTTGTTGCTAGATTTTCAGAAATTACAAGGAAAAACTGAAATAATAGAGCCGGGGTCAGTGTCA
ACATCAGCAGGGCACGGGGCAGGGCTCCCTGTCGGAGTGGCAGTGGGGGCTCCCGCAAGCTCCATCTCCT
TCCTGTGTGCCCCTGCCCCATGCTGCTGCCACTTCCCTGGTCTCTGCTGGCTTCCCTGCCACCTTCCAGA
CCCTTCCTTTCGTGTGGCTAATTTTCAGGAGGGGCAGGGGCACAACCTAGCAGCTCCAACCTATGAAAGA
CTTTGTCAGTTGGTGTGTC
